>Addgene plasmid #147211 | pAc5.1A-DmXRN1-Q1346AQ1350A-dsRNAres-V5His6_P | depositor full sequence | sequence record 289658 | Full Sequence
CTTCAAGGAATTAATTCTATATTCTAAAAACACAAATGATACTTCTAAAAAAAATCATGAATGGCATCAA
CTCTGAATCAAATCTTTGCAGATGCACCTACTTCTCATTTCCACTGTCACATCATTTTTCCAGATCTCGC
TGCCTGTTATGTGGCCCACAAACCAAGACACGTTTTATGGCCATTAAAGCTGGCTGATCGTCGCCAAACA
CCAAATACATATCAATATGTACATTCGAGAAAGAAGCGATCAAAGAAGCGTCTTCGGGCGAGTAGGAGAA
TGCGGAGGAGAAGGAGAACGAGCTGATCTAGTATCTCTCCACAATCCAATGCCAACTGACCAACTGGCCA
TATTCGGAGCAATTTGAAGCCAATTTCCATCGCCTGGCGATCGCTCCATTCTTGGCTATATGTTTTTCAC
CGTTCCCGGGGCCATTTTCAAAGACTCGTCGGTAAGATAAGATTGTGTCACTCGCTGTCTCTCTTCATTT
GTCGAAGAATGCTGAGGAATTTCGCGATGACGTCGGCGAGTATTTTGAAGAATGAGAATAATTTGTATTT
ATACGAAAATCAGTTAGTGGAATTTTCTACAAAAACATGTTATCTATAGATAATTTTGTTGCAAAATATG
TTGACTATGACAAAGATTGTATGTATATACCTTTAATGTATTCTCATTTTCTTATGTATTTATAATGGCA
ATGATGATACTGATGATATTTTAAGATGATGCCAGACCACAGGCTGATTTCTGCGTCTTTTGCCGAACGC
AGTGCATGTGCGGTTGTTGTTTTTTGGAATAGTTTCAATTTTCGGACTGTCCGCTTTGATTTCAGTTTCT
TGGCTTATTCAAAAAGCAAAGTAAAGCCAAAAAAGCGAGATGGCAATACCAAATGCGGCAAAACGGTAGT
GGAAGGAAAGGGGTGCGGGGCAGCGGAAGGAAGGGTGGGGCGGGGCGTGGCGGGGTCTGTGGCTGGGCGC
GACGTCACCGACGTTGGAGCCACTCCTTTGACCATGTGTGCGTGTGTGTATTATTCGTGTCTCGCCACTC
GCCGGTTGTTTTTTTCTTTTTATCTCGCTCTCTCTAGCGCCATCTCGTACGCATGCTCAACGCACCGCAT
GTTGCCGTGTCCTTTATGCGTCATTTTGGCTCGAAATAGGCAATTATTTAAACAAAGATTAGTCAACGAA
AACGCTAAAATAAATAAGTCTACAATATGGTTACTTATTGCCATGTGTGTGCAGCCAACGATAGCAACAA
AAGCAACAACACAGTGGCTTTCCCTCTTTCACTTTTTGTTTGCAAGCGCGTGCGAGCAAGACGGCACGAC
CGGCAAACGCAATTACGCTGACAAAGAGCAGACGAAGTTTTGGCCGAAAAACATCAAGGCGCCTGATACG
AATGCATTTGCAATAACAATTGCGATATTTAATATTGTTTATGAAGCTGTTTGACTTCAAAACACACAAA
AAAAAAAATAAAACAAATTATTTGAAAGAGAATTAGGAATCGGACAGCTTATCGTTACGGGCTAACAGCA
CACCGAGACGAAATAGCTTACCTGACGTCACAGCCTCTGGAAGAACTGCCGCCAAGCAGAGAGAGAGAGA
AAAAGAGGGAGAGCAGCTTAGACCGCATGTGCTTGTGTGTGAGGCGTCTCTCTCTTCGTCTCCTGTTTGC
GCAAACGCATAGACTGCACTGAGAAAATCGATTACCTATTTTTTATGAATGAATATTTGCACTATTACTA
TTCAAAACTATTAAGATAGCAATCACATTCAATAGCCAAATACTATACCACCTGAGCGATGCAACGAAAT
GATCAATTTGAGCAAAAATGCTGCATATTTAGGACGGCATCATTATAGAAATGCTTCTTGCTGTGTACTT
TTCTCTCGTCTGGCAGCTGTTTCGCCGTTATTGTTAAAACCGGCTTAAGTTAGGTGTGTTTTCTACGACT
AGTGATGCCCCTACTAGAAGATGTGTGTTGCACAAATGTCCCTGAATAACCAATTTGAAGTGCAGATAGC
AGTAAACGTAAGCTAATATGAATATTATTTAACTGTAATGTTTTAATATCGCTGGACATTACTAATAAAC
CCACTATAAACACATGTACATATGTATGTTTTGGCATACAATGAGTAGTTGGGGAAAAAATGTGTAAAAG
CACCGTGACCATCACAGCATAAAGATAACCAGCTGAAGTATCGAATATGAGTAACCCCCAAATTGAATCA
CATGCCGCAACTGATAGGACCCATGGAAGTACACTCTTCATGGCGATATACAAGACACACACAAGCACGA
ACACCCAGTTGCGGAGGAAATTCTCCGTAAATGAAAACCCAATCGGCGAACAATTCATACCCATATATGG
TAAAAGTTTTGAACGCGACTTGAGAGCGGAGAGCATTGCGGCTGATAAGGTTTTAGCGCTAAGCGGGCTT
TATAAAACGGGCTGCGGGACCAGTTTTCATATCACTACCGTTTGAGTTCTTGTGCTGTGTGGATACTCCT
CCCGACACAAAGCCGCTCCATCAGCCAGCAGTCGTCTAATCCAGAGACCCCGGATCGGGGTACCTACTAG
TCCAGTGTGGTGGAATTCTGCAGATATCCAGCACAGTGGCGGCCGCCCAACATGGGTGTACCGAAATTTT
TCCGATATATATCGGAACGCTACCCCTGTCTGTCGGAGCTGGCCCGTGAACATTGTATTCCGGAATTTGA
TAACCTGTATCTGGATATGAATGGAATCGTGCATAATTGTAGCCACCCCGATGATAATAATATTCATTTC
CATCTTGAAGAAGAACAAATCTTTCAAGAGATATTTAATTATGTTGATAAACTTTTTTATCTAATTAAAC
CCCAACGGCTGTTTTTTCTGAGCGTAGATGGCGTCGCCCCGCGCGCGAAAATGAATCAACAACGATCGCG
CCGTTTTCGCACCGCCCGGGAAGCCGAACAACAAGAAGCGAAAGCCGCGCAACGCGGGGAACTGCGCGAA
CATGAACGGTTTGATAGTAATTGTATCACCCCCGGGACGGAGTTTATGGTCCGCCTCCAAGAAGGCCTCC
GAGCGTTCCTGAAGACCAAAATCAGCACCGACCCACTCTGGCAACGCTGTACGGTCATTCTGAGCGGACA
AGAAGCCCCGGGAGAAGGAGAACATAAAATTATGGATTATATCCGCTATATGAAAACCCAACCCGATTAC
GACCCGAACACGCGGCATTGTCTCTATGGATTGGATGCGGACTTGATAATCCTCGGACTGTGTACGCATG
AACTCCATTTTGTCGTCCTCCGAGAAGAAGTGAAATTTGGCCGAAATGTGAAACGGACGTCAGTCGAAGA
AACCCGATTTTTTCTCCTCCATCTCGGCCTCCTGCGCGAGTACCTCGAGCTGGAGTTCGACGCCCTGAGA
ACAGACGAGCACAAATTGGACATTGCGCAGCTTATCGACGACTGGGTGCTGATGGGCTTTTTGGTCGGCA
ACGACTTCATTCCCCACCTGCCGTGCCTGCACATTTCATCAAATGCACTGCCGCTGCTCTACCGCACCTA
CATCGGCATTTACCCGACCCTCGGCGGCAACATCAACGAGAACGGCAAGCTCAACCTGCGCCGCTTGCAG
ATTTTCATATCGGCCCTCACCGAGGTGGAGCTGGATCACTTCAAGGAGCACGCCGACGACTTGAAGTACA
TGAACAACAAATCAGAGGCGTTCGACATGGACGTCGGCGAGATCACCGAGTCTCAAAACCTCGACTCCGA
TCTCGGAGCCCTCATCAACAAGAGCATGCTGCTCTACGATGACGACAGCGAGGAGGACTGCTCCGACGAG
AACGCGGTTCTTCTGAAGGAGTTCCAGAACTACAAGCGAAACTTCTACCGCAACAAGTTCAAGCGTGATC
CGAATGATGAACTGATCGAGGAACTGTGCCACCACTACGTCAATGCGCTGCAGTGGGTGCTCGACTACTA
CTACCGTGGCGTGCAGTCCTGGGACTGGTACTATCCCTTCCACTACACTCCATTCATCAGCGACCTCAAG
AACATCGAGCAGGTGGAGATCGCCTTCCACATGGGCACGCCCTTTCTGCCATTCCAGCAGCTTCTGGCGG
TACTGCCGGCGGCCAGTGCAAAGCTTCTCCCTGTCGCCTACCACGACCTCATGCTGCTGCCGACCAGCCC
GCTGGCCGAGTTCTATCCACTGGAGTTCGAGAGCGACCTCAATGGCAAGAAACACGATTGGGAGGCGGTT
GTGCTGATACCCTTCATCGATGAGGGTCGGCTGCTGGCCGCTATGCTGCCATGCGAGGCTCAGCTGTCGC
TGGAGGAGCGCGAACGCAACCGACACGGTCCCATGTATGTGTACAAATACAGTACGGTGGCGCAGGGTCC
CATGCCAGCGTATCCACCGCTGAGGGCTCTTCCCGTGCTCTACTGCACGGAGGTGGCCAAGTGGTCGCAC
GAAATCGCAGTCAATCTGCCGTACAGCGTGTGCATCGAGCTACCAAATGCGGCGAGAACCGTTTTCTTCC
CGGGATTTCCCACCATGCAGCATCTGCCCTTCGATTTCGAGCTGCGCAACGACCGCGTCAAGGTGTTCGA
ACAGGTCAGTCGCAACCAGAACATTGTGCTAAAACCACGCAAGCGCCAGCTGGAGGACACACTGACGGCG
GTGGCCTCCCAGTACCTCGGGAAGGTGATCCACGTCGGCTGGCCGCATCTCGTCAAGGCGATAGTGGTGC
GCGTGGCCACGCGAGATCAGCGCGTCGACAGCGAGGGAATCACGCTAAACGATTCGCGGCGTTTCGACTC
GGAATGCAAGGCACTGCAGGAACACTTTATCAATCGTATGGGAATACAGTTTGCCAACTATGATGTGCTC
GTCTATGTGCGCACCTTTGCCGGCAATTCGACGGAGTTCCGCGACAAGGGGGCATTGATGGTGCGCGACT
CGTGGAGCAGCTCCGTCACCGGCTATCCAGCCCAGGGCGTGGTGGCCGATCTGACTGTGTGGGAAAGAAT
GCGCAAGAATTTCCTCAACGTGGAGCACTACTTCCCCGTTGGCAGCACGATCTTCTTGATCACGGATCCG
TATTACGGCAGCGAGGGAACTGTGCAGGACCCACGGCTGGCCTACACCAACGGCCGGATTCAAGTCAGCA
TCATGGTGCGACCGGAACCGAAAGTAAATGCGGCACGTCAGCTGCAGGAAGAGCGGGACCGGGACTATCT
GAGCACCTTCCAGGTCTGCAACTTGCTCCGAATCAGTGGCCGCACCCTGGGACGCCTAAGTGGCACCGTG
TGGGTGGTGCTCGGTCCGCGGCGTCAGAAGATGGAAAACGTGACCAAGCACAACATTGGCCTGCAGCTCA
AGTATCCGCGGCAGAACGAGGAGCGTGCCGGATACTGCTTCCGCACGAACAACCAGTGGTACTACTCCAG
CCTGGCCGTGGATCTGATGCGTAACTATTGCCAGCGTTACCCAGACGTTATCGACTTCTTTGGCGACTCC
AACGATCGCGCCGAGTTCGTATTCGAACAGGACGTGTTCCCCAATGCGGTTGGCCATCGCCGCGTCGAGG
AACTGGCCAACTGGGTGCGCCAGCAGCCGCACATGAAAGTGGAGCGCATCTCTTGCGGCTCCAAGACGGT
CTGCCGCGAGACCATCGAACTGCTGATAGCCGCCGTCGACGACCTGCGCTCACTGCCCGTCAAGCACGTT
AAACTGCAGGTGAAGCCGCACTTGCTCATCAAGCCCAATGTCACACTGCCAGATGTCTACCGATCAAAGC
GCCCGGTGCGTCTCTTCGATCGCGTCGTAATCGTACGCACCATTTACATGGTGCCCGTGGGCACTAAGGG
CACCGTGATTGGCATTCATCCCGTTACGGACCCCAACCCGGTCCGCCTGGAGTGCGTCCATGCTGTCGAC
ACGTTCTGCAAGGTGCTGTTCGACAGCCCCGTTCCGAACTGCAACAACATCCATGGCATCGCCGAAGACC
GAGTTTACAAGGTGCCCGAAATTGCCCTGGTGATCATCAAGACGGATGAGGAAGGAAAGAAGCAGAACGA
CTGCGAACTGCCGGTGAGGGATCCTCAGCCGAACCAGGCACAGGACGAGCCAGTCCGCGCGACCAGCAGT
CGCTATGTGACCGCCGCAGGGTCCACCTCGGTCCCGATCACGATGAAGACCCAAATTAGCGACGAATTCG
TCAAGACGCGTAGCGATCCGATAGCCCGTACGGATTCGTACAAGCCATCGTCGGAGCCAAAACCGGTGCC
GGTGCCGGAGCAGATTACCAACTGGCGGGAACGCGTCAGTACGCCAACAAACAAACCGCAGCCTGCGCCA
AATAATTGGCGCATAAATCGGTCTTCATCACGTCAACAGGGCGGTAGTATTTTTGTTGCTCCGCCCACAA
AAACTCCTGATGCAGCTGCAAGCACTGCTTCCACTGCATTCACCGCAGCCTCGTCCGCAACGCTGACTCC
TCTGGATCAGACCTTGGCGCTCATGTCGGTTTTGGGCGTGGGTGAGGACCAGAGCTCGCCGCCACTCCAG
GAGGCGGTGCAGCAGCAACGTCCGCCACTACTTCAACAGCAAAGAGCTCCGTTTCCCGGACAAATGCCCA
ATCTACCCAAGCCACCGCTCTTCTGGGCGCAAGAGGCGGCGAAGCAGGAGGCGCTGCAGCAGGAGGCGCA
GCAGCAGGAGGCGCAGAAGAAGCAGCAGCAGGCGCATGCGCAAATGGAGCCTGAACGTATCAATAGCCAG
CATTTCTACAGAAGCGGCCAGACAGGAGCGGCGTTGAATCAGCCGCCATTGGGTGCTCCATCAAAAAGGC
AGTGGCATGAGTGGGTGCACCCGCGCATGCAGCACGCCAACGCATTCCACGCTGGCGTCAACAATGGATA
TCAGATGCGTCCCAAAAAGAATATAGCTGCGCAGAGCACCTTTAACAACAACGTGCACATGCACCTCCAG
CAACCATATTACCCGAATCAGCAGCAGCAGCAGCAGCAGCAGCAGCCACTCCAGCTGACGGAGATCAACA
ATGCGCCACCGCGATACTCAACGATCCAAGATTTTGTGCCCATACAGGCGTACCGTCCCAAGAAATTAAA
TCGCGTCCAACCAGCCGGTCGTCAGGACGTCGATGCCACCAAGAATCCTAGTCGTTCGCCTGTGTTGCAG
CAACCGACGAACGAGACTATAGACACAAAGGCCAGTTCTAGTCTTCCGGTACAATCAGCAGGCGAACAGG
TGATTGGACTGATGCAAACGCTTGAAATTAAGCCGGCTGCGTCGCAGTCCGAATCTGATGGGGTCTCAAC
AGGCAGTGCGAACGCGCCCACAGCAACGACATCATCCCAGGCGGTCAACCGAAGGAAGCATCGAGTGCCT
CGCATCGGAGCCAAGTTCGACTTGGAATACATACTGCCCGACTCCCCGCATCCAACTTCTAGAGGGCCCT
TCGAAGGTAAGCCTATCCCTAACCCTCTCCTCGGTCTCGATTCTACGCGTACCGGTCATCATCACCATCA
CCATTGAGTTTAAACCCGCTGATCAGCCTCGACTGTGCCTTCTAAGGCCTGAGCTCGCTGATCAGCCTCG
ATCGAGGATCCAGACATGATAAGATACATTGATGAGTTTGGACAAACCACAACTAGAATGCAGTGAAAAA
AATGCTTTATTTGTGAAATTTGTGATGCTATTGCTTTATTTGTAACCATTATAAGCTGCAATAAACAAGT
TAACAACAACAATTGCATTCATTTTATGTTTCAGGTTCAGGGGGAGGTGTGGGAGGTTTTTTAAAGCAAG
TAAAACCTCTACAAATGTGGTATGGCTGATTATGATCAGTCGACCGATGCCCTTGAGAGCCTTCAACCCA
GTCAGCTCCTTCCGGTGGGCGCGGGGCATGACTATCGTCGCCGCACTTATGACTGTCTTCTTTATCATGC
AACTCGTAGGACAGGTGCCGGCAGCGCTCTGGGTCATTTTCGGCGAGGACCGCTTTCGCTGGAGCGCGAC
GATGATCGGCCTGTCGCTTGCGGTATTCGGAATCTTGCACGCCCTCGCTCAAGCCTTCGTCACTGGTCCC
GCCACCAAACGTTTCGGCGAGAAGCAGGCCATTATCGCCGGCATGGCGGCCGACGCGCTGGGCTACGTCT
TGCTGGCGTTCGCGACGCGAGGCTGGATGGCCTTCCCCATTATGATTCTTCTCGCTTCCGGCGGCATCGG
GATGCCCGCGTTGCAGGCCATGCTGTCCAGGCAGGTAGATGACGACCATCAGGGACAGCTTCAAGGATCG
CTCGCGGCTCTTACCAGCCAGCAAAAGGCCAGGAACCGTAAAAAGGCCGCGTTGCTGGCGTTTTTCCATA
GGCTCCGCCCCCCTGACGAGCATCACAAAAATCGACGCTCAAGTCAGAGGTGGCGAAACCCGACAGGACT
ATAAAGATACCAGGCGTTTCCCCCTGGAAGCTCCCTCGTGCGCTCTCCTGTTCCGACCCTGCCGCTTACC
GGATACCTGTCCGCCTTTCTCCCTTCGGGAAGCGTGGCGCTTTCTCAATGCTCACGCTGTAGGTATCTCA
GTTCGGTGTAGGTCGTTCGCTCCAAGCTGGGCTGTGTGCACGAACCCCCCGTTCAGCCCGACCGCTGCGC
CTTATCCGGTAACTATCGTCTTGAGTCCAACCCGGTAAGACACGACTTATCGCCACTGGCAGCAGCCACT
GGTAACAGGATTAGCAGAGCGAGGTATGTAGGCGGTGCTACAGAGTTCTTGAAGTGGTGGCCTAACTACG
GCTACACTAGAAGGACAGTATTTGGTATCTGCGCTCTGCTGAAGCCAGTTACCTTCGGAAAAAGAGTTGG
TAGCTCTTGATCCGGCAAACAAACCACCGCTGGTAGCGGTGGTTTTTTTGTTTGCAAGCAGCAGATTACG
CGCAGAAAAAAAGGATCTCAAGAAGATCCTTTGATCTTTTCTACGGGGTCTGACGCTCAGTGGAACGAAA
ACTCACGTTAAGGGATTTTGGTCATGAGATTATCAAAAAGGATCTTCACCTAGATCCTTTTAAATTAAAA
ATGAAGTTTTAAATCAATCTAAAGTATATATGAGTAAACTTGGTCTGACAGTTACCAATGCTTAATCAGT
GAGGCACCTATCTCAGCGATCTGTCTATTTCGTTCATCCATAGTTGCCTGACTCCCCGTCGTGTAGATAA
CTACGATACGGGAGGGCTTACCATCTGGCCCCAGTGCTGCAATGATACCGCGAGACCCACGCTCACCGGC
TCCAGATTTATCAGCAATAAACCAGCCAGCCGGAAGGGCCGAGCGCAGAAGTGGTCCTGCAACTTTATCC
GCCTCCATCCAGTCTATTAATTGTTGCCGGGAAGCTAGAGTAAGTAGTTCGCCAGTTAATAGTTTGCGCA
ACGTTGTTGCCATTGCTGCAGGCATCGTGGTGTCACGCTCGTCGTTTGGTATGGCTTCATTCAGCTCCGG
TTCCCAACGATCAAGGCGAGTTACATGATCCCCCATGTTGTGCAAAAAAGCGGTTAGCTCCTTCGGTCCT
CCGATCGTTGTCAGAAGTAAGTTGGCCGCAGTGTTATCACTCATGGTTATGGCAGCACTGCATAATTCTC
TTACTGTCATGCCATCCGTAAGATGCTTTTCTGTGACTGGTGAGTACTCAACCAAGTCATTCTGAGAATA
GTGTATGCGGCGACCGAGTTGCTCTTGCCCGGCGTCAACACGGGATAATACCGCGCCACATAGCAGAACT
TTAAAAGTGCTCATCATTGGAAAACGTTCTTCGGGGCGAAAACTCTCAAGGATCTTACCGCTGTTGAGAT
CCAGTTCGATGTAACCCACTCGTGCACCCAACTGATCTTCAGCATCTTTTACTTTCACCAGCGTTTCTGG
GTGAGCAAAAACAGGAAGGCAAAATGCCGCAAAAAAGGGAATAAGGGCGACACGGAAATGTTGAATACTC
ATACTCTTCCTTTTTCAATATTATTGAAGCATTTATCAGGGTTATTGTCTCATGAGCGGATACATATTTG
AATGTATTTAGAAAAATAAACAAATAGGGGTTCCGCGCACATTTCCCCGAAAAGTGCCACCTGACGTCTA
AGAAACCATTATTATCATGACATTAACCTATAAAAATAGGCGTATCACGAGGCCCTTTCGT
Features (pLannotate 1.2.2; 9 found; start..end, strand, type, name):
     56..2568    +  promoter       Ac5 promoter: Drosophila melanogaster actin 5C promoter
   7016..7033    -  CDS            KA2 (fragment): first 150 residues of the mouse kainate receptor subunit 2 mediates targeting to the neuronal soma (Shemesh et al., 2017)
   7496..7537    +  CDS            V5 tag: epitope tag from simian virus 5
   7637..7771    -  polyA_signal   SV40 poly(A) signal: SV40 polyadenylation signal
   7794..7878    -  CDS            large T antigen (fragment): large T antigen from SV40 (simian virus 40)
   7879..8349    +  CDS            TcR (fragment): tetracycline efflux protein; tet; confers resistance to tetracycline
   8393..8981    -  rep_origin     ori: high-copy-number ColE1/pMB1/pBR322/pUC origin of replication
   9152..10012   -  CDS            AmpR: β-lactamase; bla; confers resistance to ampicillin, carbenicillin, and related antibiotics
  10013..10117   -  promoter       AmpR promoter: bla
