[The description below was written by a language model from this plasmid's Addgene catalogue record and pLannotate feature annotations shown in this document.]
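Description:
pAc5.1A-DmXRN1-Q1346AQ1350A-dsRNAres-V5His6_P is an insect-cell expression plasmid of about 10.2 kb for producing a mutant form of the Drosophila melanogaster 5'-to-3' exoribonuclease XRN1 (gene pcm, also called pacman). The catalogue lists the backbone as unknown, although the plasmid name points to the pAc5.1 series. This fits the annotated layout, in which a Drosophila actin 5C (Ac5) promoter provides strong constitutive transcription in fly cell lines, followed by a C-terminal V5 epitope tag and an SV40 polyadenylation signal. The name also indicates a His6 tag after V5, but the feature table does not annotate it. In bacteria the plasmid replicates from a ColE1/pUC-type origin and is selected with ampicillin through the β-lactamase gene and its own promoter. The origin is annotated as high-copy, whereas the catalogue records the plasmid as low copy.

The XRN1 coding sequence itself is not annotated, but it presumably occupies the large gap between the Ac5 promoter and the V5 tag. According to the name, it carries Q1346A and Q1350A substitutions and is "dsRNAres", implying that it has been recoded to escape a dsRNA directed against the endogenous transcript. The record additionally notes one silent change relative to the reference variant A sequence. The short hits to KA2, SV40 large T antigen and the tetracycline resistance gene are small fragments, most likely incidental matches or backbone remnants rather than functional elements. The associated publication concerns a direct DCP1–XRN1 interaction coupling decapping to 5' exonucleolytic decay. The construct is therefore suited to complementation experiments in which endogenous XRN1 is depleted by RNAi and the tagged mutant is expressed and detected through V5. The record does not state the specific effect of the two substitutions.
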