Addgene plasmid #147211: pAc5.1A-DmXRN1-Q1346AQ1350A-dsRNAres-V5His6_P
Purpose: Insect Expression of DmXRN1-Q1346AQ1350A-dsRNAres
Depositing lab: Elisa Izaurralde. Depositing organization: Max Planck Institute for Developmental Biology. Publication: A direct interaction between DCP1 and XRN1 couples mRNA decapping to 5' exonucleolytic degradation. Braun JE, Truffault V, Boland A, Huntzinger E, Chang CT, Haas G, Weichenrieder O, Coles M, Izaurralde E. Nat Struct Mol Biol. 2012 Dec;19(12):1324-31. doi: 10.1038/nsmb.2413. Epub 2012 Nov 11. PubMed 23142987.
Backbone
  Vector backbone: Unknown
  Vector type: Insect Expression
Growth in bacteria
  Bacterial resistance: Ampicillin, 100 μg/mL
  Growth temperature: 37°C
  Growth strain: DH5alpha
  Copy number: Low Copy
Gene/Insert
  Gene/Insert name: DmXRN1-Q1346AQ1350A-dsRNAres (alt name: pacman)
  Species: D. melanogaster (fly)
  Mutation: one silent mtuation compared to the sequence given by NCBI:NM_078684 variant A
  Entrez Gene: pcm (a.k.a. Dmel_CG3291, CG3291, DmXrn1, Dmel\CG3291, Pcm, XRN1, XRN1/pcm, Xrn1, Xrn1p)
  Cloning method: Unknown
Terms and licenses: Academic/Nonprofit Terms; Industry Terms: Not Available to Industry
Depositor comments: Plasmids from this collection were made available to the research community and donated after the lab closed. Please note that the sequence provided by the depositing laboratory may be theoretical/predicted or based on Sanger sequencing results. There may be discrepancies between sequencing results obtained by Addgene and the depositor sequence. If an Addgene verified sequence is not available, please contact before placing your order to request that our lab fully sequence the plasmid.
How to cite: pAc5.1A-DmXRN1-Q1346AQ1350A-dsRNAres-V5His6_P was a gift from Elisa Izaurralde (Addgene plasmid # 147211 ; http://n2t.net/addgene:147211 ; RRID:Addgene_147211)
